>Addgene plasmid #226556 | pRP.CEP290 c.2991+1655A>G | addgene full sequence | sequence record 448444 | Addgene NGS Result
CAACTTTGTATAGAAAAGTTGCTCGACATTGATTATTGACTAGTTATTAATAGTAATCAATTACGGGGTC
ATTAGTTCATAGCCCATATATGGAGTTCCGCGTTACATAACTTACGGTAAATGGCCCGCCTGGCTGACCG
CCCAACGACCCCCGCCCATTGACGTCAATAATGACGTATGTTCCCATAGTAACGCCAATAGGGACTTTCC
ATTGACGTCAATGGGTGGAGTATTTACGGTAAACTGCCCACTTGGCAGTACATCAAGTGTATCATATGCC
AAGTACGCCCCCTATTGACGTCAATGACGGTAAATGGCCCGCCTGGCATTATGCCCAGTACATGACCTTA
TGGGACTTTCCTACTTGGCAGTACATCTACGTATTAGTCATCGCTATTACCATGGTCGAGGTGAGCCCCA
CGTTCTGCTTCACTCTCCCCATCTCCCCCCCCTCCCCACCCCCAATTTTGTATTTATTTATTTTTTAATT
ATTTTGTGCAGCGATGGGGGCGGGGGGGGGGGGGGGGCGCGCGCCGGGGGGGGGGGGGGGGGGGGGGGGG
GGGGGSGGGGSGRGGCGGRGAGGKGCGGCGGCAGCCAATCAGAGCGGCGCGCTCCGAAAGTTTCCTTTTA
TGGCGAGGCGGCGGCGGCGGCGGCCCTATAAAAAGCGAAGCGCGCGGCGGGCGGGAGTCGCTGCGCGCTG
CCTTCGCCCCGTGCCCCGCTCCGCCGCCGCCTCGCGCCGCCCGCCCCGGCTCTGACTGACCGCGTTACTC
CCACAGGTGAGCGGGCGGGACGGCCCTTCTCCTCCGGGCTGTAATTAGCGCTTGGTTTAATGACGGCTTG
TTTCTTTTCTGTGGCTGCGTGAAAGCCTTGAGGGGCTCCGGGAGGGCCCTTTGTGCGGGGGGAGCGGCTC
GGGGGGTGCGTGCGTGTGTGTGTGCGTGGGGAGCGCCGCGTGCGGCTCCGCGCTGCCCGGCGGCTGTGAG
CGCTGCGGGCGCGGCGCGGGGCTTTGTGCGCTCCGCAGTGTGCGCGAGGGGAGCGCGGCCGGGGGCGGTG
CCCCGCGGTGCGGGGGGGGCTGCGAGGGGAACAAAGGCTGCGTGCGGGGTGTGTGCGTGGGGGGGTGAGC
AGGGGGTGTGGGCGCGTCGGTCGGGCTGCAACCCCCCCTGCACCCCCCTCCCCGAGTTGCTGAGCACGGC
CCGGCTTCGGGTGCGGGGCTCCGTACGGGGCGTGGCGCGGGGCTCGCCGTGCCGGGCGGGGGGTGGCGGC
AGGKGGGGGTGCCGGGCGGGGCGGGGCCGCCKCGGGCCGGGGRGGGCTCGGGGGRGGGGCGCGGCGGCCC
CCGGAGCGCCGGCGGCTGTCGAGGCGCGGCGAGCCGCAGCCATTGCCTTTTATGGTAATCGTGCGAGAGG
GCGCAGGGACTTCCTTTGTCCCAAATCTGTGCGGAGCCGAAATCTGGGAGGCGCCGCCGCACCCCCTCTA
GCGGGCGCGGGGCGAAGCGGTGCGGCGCCGGCAGGAAGGAAATGGGCGGGGAGGGCCTTCGTGCGTCGCC
GCGCCGCCGTCCCCTTCTCCCTCTCCAGCCTCGGGGCTGTCCGCGGGGGGACGGCTGCCTTCGGGGGGGA
CGGGGCAGGGCGGGGTTCGGCTTCTGGCGTGTGACCGGCGGCTCTAGAGCCTCTGCTAACCATGTTCATG
CCTTCTTCTTTTTCCTACAGCTCCTGGGCAACGTGCTGGTTATTGTGCTGTCTCATCATTTTGGCAAAGA
ATTGCAAGTTTGTACAAAAAAGCAGGCTGCCACCATGGACTACAAGGACCACGACGGCGACTACAAAGAT
CATGATATCGATTATAAGGACGATGACGATAAGGAAATGGCCATTTTCAAGATTGCAGCTCTCCAAAAAG
TTGTAGATAATAGTGTTTCTTTGTCTGAACTAGAACTGGCTAATAAACAGTACAATGAACTGACTGCTAA
GTACAGGGACATCTTGCAAAAAGATAATATGCTTGTTCAAAGAACAAGTAACTTGGAACACCTGGAGGTA
AGTTTGTGTGATTCTTGAACCTTGTGAAATTAGCCATTTTTCTTCAATATTTTTGTGTTTGGGGGGATTT
GGCAGATTTTAATTAAAGTTTGCCTGCATTTATATAAATTTAACAGAGATATAATTATCCATATTATTCA
TTCAGTTTAGTTATAAATATTTTGTTCCCACATAACACACACACACACACACAATATATTATCTATTTAT
AGTGGCTGAATGACTTCTGAATGATTATCTAGATCATTCTCCTTAGGTCACTTGCATGATTTAGCTGAAT
CAAACCTCTTTTAACCAGACATCTAAGAGAAAAAGGAGCATGAAACAGGTAGAATATTGTAATCAAAGGA
GGGAAGCACTCATTAAGTGCCCATCCCTTTCTCTTACCCCTGTACCCAGAACAAACTATTCTCCCATGGT
CCCTGGCTTTTGTTCCTTGGAATGGATGTAGCCAACAGTAGCTGAAATATTAAGGGCTCTTCCTGGACCA
TGGATGCACTCTGTAAATTCTCATCATTTTTTATTGTAGAATAAATGTAGAATTTTAATGTAGAATAAAT
TTATTTAATGTAGAATAAAAAATAAAAAAACTAGAGTAGAATATCATAAGTTACAATCTGTGAATATGGA
CCAGACCCTTTGTAGTTATCTTACAGCCACTTGAACTCTATACCTTTTACTGAGGACAGAACAAGCTCCT
GATTTGTTCATCTTCCTCATCAGAAATAGAGGCTTATGGATTTTGGATTATTCTTATCTAAGATCCTTTC
ACAGGAGTAGAATAAGATCTAATTCTATTAGCTCAAAAGCTTTTGCTGGCTCATAGAGACACATTCAGTA
AATGAAAACGTTGTTCTGAGTAGCTTTCAGGATTCCTACTAAATTATGAGTCATGTTTATCAATATTATT
TAGAAGTAATCATAATCAGTTTGCTTTCTGCTGCTTTTGCCAAAGAGAGGTGATTATGTTACTTTTTATA
GAAAATTATGCCTATTTAGTGTGGTGATAATTTATTTTTTTCCATTCTCCATGTCCTCTGTCCTATCCTC
TCCAGCATTAGAAAGTCCTAGGCAAGAGACATCTTGTGGATAATGTATCAATGAGTGATGTTTAACGTTA
TCATTTTCCCAAAGAGTATTTTTCATCTTTCCTAAAGATTTTTTTTTTTTTTTTTTGAGATGGAGTTTCA
TTCTGTCACCCAGGCTGAGTGCAGTGGCACGATCTCGGCTTAACGCTTACTGCATCCTCTGCCTCCCAGA
TTCAAGCAGTTCTCCTGCCTCAGCCTCTGAGTAGCTGGGATTACAGGTGTGCACCACCACACCAGCTAAT
TTTTTTTTTTTTTTTTTTTTTTTTGAGGCAGAGTCTCGCTCTGTCACCCAGGCTGGAGTGCAGTGGCGCC
ATCTTGGCTCACTGCAAGCTCCACCTCCCGGGTTCAGGCCGTTCTCCTGCCTCAGCCTCCTGAGTAGCTG
GTACCACAGGCACCCACCATCATGCCCGGCTAATTTTTTGTATTTTTAGTAGAGATGGGGTTTCACCTTG
TTAGCCAGGATGGTGTCGATCTCCTGAACTCGTGATCCACCCGCCTCGGCCTCCTAAAGTGCTGGGATTA
CAGATGTGAGCCACCGCACCTGGCCCCAGTTGTAATTGTGAGTATCTCATACCTATCCCTATTGGCAGTG
TCTTAGTTTTATTTTTTATTATCTTTATTGTGGCAGCCATTATTCCTGTCTCTATCTCCAGTCTTACATC
CTCCTTACTGCCACAAGAATGATCATTCTAAACATGAATCCTACCCTGTGACTCCCATGTGACTCCCCGC
CTTAAAAACTGTCAAAAGCTACCGGTTACCTGAAGGGTAAAAGTCAAGTCCCCTACTTACCTCATGTCAT
CTAGAGCAAGAGATGAACTAGCTGAGTTTTCTGACCACAGTGTTCTTTCTTATGTATGTTCTTTTGTACG
TGCTCTTTTCTATATATAGGGAACCATTTCTCTCTTCCAGTTGTTTTGCTCAGTGAATTTCTATTCCTGT
TTCAAAACTTGTTCAGGCATTACCTTTTTTTTCTTAAGCATACTTTTTTTAATGGAACAAAGTCACTCCT
GTCTACACTAGTTCTGCATCTTATACATAGGTTTTGTACATAGTACATATTTATATCACATCAAATTATA
TGTGTTTACATATCTGTCTTCCTTAATGGAATATAAGTCTTTTGATATAAGGAACTATTTAATTTGTTTC
TGTGTGTTGAGTATCTCCTGTTTGGCACAGAGTTCAAGCTAATACATGAGAGTGATTAGTGGTGGAGAGC
CACAGTGCATGTGGTGTCAAATATGGTGCTTAGGAAATTATTGTTGCTTTTTGAGAGGTAAAGGTTCATG
AGACTAGAGGTCACGAAAATCAGATTTCATGTGTGAAGAATGGAATAGATAATAAGGAAATACAAAAACT
GGATGGGTAATAAAGCAAAAGAAAAACTTGAAATTTGATAGTAGAAGAAAAAAGAAATAGATGTAGATTG
AGGTAGAATCAAGAAGAGGATTCTTTTTTTGTTGTTTTTTTTTTTGAAACAGAGTCTCACTGTGTTGCCC
AGGCTGGAGTGCAGTGGAGTGATCTTGGCTTACTGCAACCTCTGCCTCCCAGGTTCAAGCGATTCTTCTG
CTTCAGTCTCCCGAGTAGCTGGAATTACAGGTGCCCACCAGCACGGCCGGCTAATTTAGTAGAGACAGGG
TTTTGCCATGTTGGCCGGGCTGGTCTCAAACTTTGGATCTCAGGTAATCCGCCAGCCTCAACTTCCCAAA
GTGCTGGGATTACAGGCATGAGCCACTGTGCCCAGCCTGTTTTTTTTTTTTTAAAGGAGACCAGTGAAGT
TTCAGGAGGAGGGAAAGAAAATTTAGAGTTACTAGGGAGAGAGTGATGAAGATAAGAGATGAAAGTGGTA
ATAAGGGAAATAGCAAAATATCAGGGTAGGTGGGAGAAAAAGAGATTTGTAACAAACAATAGGATTATCC
TGTGAAAAAGGATGAAAGGAAGAAAAAAATGGATAGAAAGATATTTAAAACACCCTCAGCCTCCTGTTTT
CCCTCCTGTGTATTCATAGTATATAAAACTATAATTATGTACTTTACTTAAAAAATATATTATTATTACC
TTATCGTGCTTATTTAATCATAGCATGTCCTCTTTTTAGTCTCATTACCCTGTTTGTATTATTCTTCATA
ACACTTAATACCTGACATTGTATTATATATTGGCTTATTTTCCAGGTACTCCACTCAAATATAAGTTCTA
GGATATAATTTATTTATCACTGAAATCCATTGCTTAGAGTACCTGGCATGTAGTAAATAGGCATTCTGTT
TTTTCAAATAAAAAATAAAGGAACTTAAGATATATATTTATGTTATATCGCCAGCCTTTTTCCTCACAGC
TCTATTCTGTTGTACAGAATTACCTACTTTACAATTCCTGTGTTTCAAGGGGATCTCAAATTTAACGTGT
CCACAATGAACTCCTGATTTCTGTTTCTCTCCTAGTCATTCTTATTTCAATATATGTTCAGTTACCTAAC
CAGCTAGTCAAGGCAGATACTTTAGAGTTATTCTGTAGTCATTCTTTTTCCCTACCATTTTTGTTTTCCA
AATGTAATTTATGTGTGTCTTCTTCATCCTCGCAGCTCTAACCCTTGTCCAAACCAGCATCATCACTCAT
CTGGAGTTCCACAATGTCTTTCTGGCTAGTTTCCCTGATTTCTCTATTGACCCCTTTATTCTCCACAGTG
CAGCCAGAATGATTGTTTAAAACTTCCTCCTTAAAATCTTTAAATTGTTTTCTTTTATACGTTAAGTTAA
ATTCCAGTTCCTTGTCTTGGCATGCCATGCCCTGCCTGGTGTGGCCCCTGATGGTCTCTCCAACTTCATG
TTTTACTACTATTGACTCTTATTTTTGCTTACTCTGCTTGGGTGCTCCAGTCCTCCAAATCATTTCCTGC
TCCAATCATTTCAATCATTTTTTCCTCTCAGATCTTATAGTATTCCAAATGCTTTCTTCCTTTGGAGCAT
CTGGGTTTACTAATAAATACTTCGTACCTCACAGTTCAGCTTAAATATCAATTATTTGGTGGTTAAGACA
TCCTTCAACCGCTCTATCTAAATGTTCCTTTCTATTATTCACTGGCTCAGTACTCTGTTTTTATTTTCTT
TCTAAATGTCAACTTTTTTTTTTTTGAGTCAGGGTCTCACTGTTGCCCAGGCTCGAGTGCAGTTGCACAA
TCATAGCTCATTGCATTGGTCTGAATTACAATGTAGTTTCTTAGTGATATTTTTCCTTTATTCAGTGTGA
AAACATCTCCTTAAAAGAACAAGTGGAGTCTATAAATAAAGAACTGGAGATTACCAAGGAAAAACTTCAC
ACTATTGAACAAGCCTGGGAACAGGAAACTAAATTAGATTAAACCCAGCTTTCTTGTACAAAGTGGTGAT
GGCCGGCCGCTTCGAGCAGACATGATAAGATACATTGATGAGTTTGGACAAACCACAACTAGAATGCAGT
GAAAAAAATGCTTTATTTGTGAAATTTGTGATGCTATTGCTTTATTTGTAACCATTATAAGCTGCAATAA
ACAAGTTAACAACAACAATTGCATTCATTTTATGTTTCAGGTTCAGGGGGAGGTGTGGGAGGTTTTTTAA
AGCAAGTAAAACCTCTACAAATGTGGTAGCGGCCGCGGCGCTCTTCCGCTTCCTCGCTCACTGACTCGCT
GCGCTCGGTCGTTCGGCTGCGGCGAGCGGTATCAGCTCACTCAAAGGCGGTAATACGGTTATCCACAGAA
TCAGGGGATAACGCAGGAAAGAACATGTGAGCAAAAGGCCAGCAAAAGGCCAGGAACCGTAAAAAGGCCG
CGTTGCTGGCGTTTTTCCATAGGCTCCGCCCCCCTGACGAGCATCACAAAAATCGACGCTCAAGTCAGAG
GTGGCGAAACCCGACAGGACTATAAAGATACCAGGCGTTTCCCCCTGGAAGCTCCCTCGTGCGCTCTCCT
GTTCCGACCCTGCCGCTTACCGGATACCTGTCCGCCTTTCTCTCTTCGGGAAGCGTGGCGCTTTCTCATA
GCTCACGCTGTAGGTATCTCAGTTCGGTGTAGGTCGTTCGCTCCAAGCTGGGCTGTGTGCACGAACCCCC
CGTTCAGCCCGACCGCTGCGCCTTATCCGGTAACTATCGTCTTGAGTCCAACCCGGTAAGACACGACTTA
TCGCCACTGGCAGCAGCCACTGGTAACAGGATTAGCAGAGCGAGGTATGTAGGCGGTGCTACAGAGTTCT
TGAAGTGGTGGCCTAACTACGGCTACACTAGAAGAACAGTATTTGGTATCTGCGCTCTGCTGAAGCCAGT
TACCTTCGGAAAAAGAGTTGGTAGCTCTTGATCCGGCAAACAAACCACCGCTGGTAGCGGTGGTTTTTTT
GTTTGCAAGCAGCAGATTACGCGCAGAAAAAAAGGATCTCAAGAAGATCCTTTGATCTTTTCTACGGGGT
CTGACGCTCAGTGGAACGAAAACTCACGTTAAGGGATTTTGGTCATGAGATTATCAAAAAGGATCTTCAC
CTAGATCCTTTTAAATTAAAAATGAAGTTTTAAATCAATCTAAAGTATATATGAGTAAACTTGGTCTGAC
AGTTACCAATGCTTAATCAGTGAGGCACCTATCTCAGCGATCTGTCTATTTCGTTCATCCATAGTTGCCT
GACTCCCCGTCGTGTAGATAACTACGATACGGGAGGGCTTACCATCTGGCCCCAGTGCTGCAATGATACC
GCGAGACCCACGCTCACCGGCTCCAGATTTATCAGCAATAAACCAGCCAGCCGGAAGGGCCGAGCGCAGA
AGTGGTCCTGCAACTTTATCCGCCTCCATCCAGTCTATTAATTGTTGCCGGGAAGCTAGAGTAAGTAGTT
CGCCAGTTAATAGTTTGCGCAACGTTGTTGCCATTGCTACAGGCATCGTGGTGTCACGCTCGTCGTTTGG
TATGGCTTCATTCAGCTCCGGTTCCCAACGATCAAGGCGAGTTACATGATCCCCCATGTTGTGCAAAAAA
GCGGTTAGCTCCTTCGGTCCTCCGATCGTTGTCAGAAGTAAGTTGGCCGCAGTGTTATCACTCATGGTTA
TGGCAGCACTGCATAATTCTCTTACTGTCATGCCATCCGTAAGATGCTTTTCTGTGACTGGTGAGTACTC
AACCAAGTCATTCTGAGAATAGTGTATGCGGCGACCGAGTTGCTCTTGCCCGGCGTCAATACGGGATAAT
ACCGCGCCACATAGCAGAACTTTAAAAGTGCTCATCATTGGAAAACGTTCTTCGGGGCGAAAACTCTCAA
GGATCTTACCGCTGTTGAGATCCAGTTCGATGTAACCCACTCGTGCACCCAACTGATCTTCAGCATCTTT
TACTTTCACCAGCGTTTCTGGGTGAGCAAAAACAGGAAGGCAAAATGCCGCAAAAAAGGGAATAAGGGCG
ACACGGAAATGTTGAATACTCATACTCTTCCTTTTTCAATATTATTGAAGCATTTATCAGGGTTATTGTC
TCATGAGCGGATACATATTTGAATGTATTTAGAAAAATAAACAAATAGGGGTTCCGCGCACATTTCCCCG
AAAAGTGCCACCTGACGTCTAAGAAACCATTATTATCATGACATTAACCTATAAAAATAGGCGTATCACG
AGGCCCTTTCGTCGGCGCGCCGCGGCCGC
Features (pLannotate 1.2.2; 15 found; start..end, strand, type, name):
      1..21      +  protein_bind   attB4: mutant version of attB; core recombination site for the Gateway® BP reaction BP Clonase™
     25..404     +  enhancer       CMV enhancer: human cytomegalovirus immediate early enhancer
    406..683     +  promoter       chicken β-actin promoter: No description available
    684..1700    +  intron         chimeric intron: chimera between introns from chicken β-actin and rabbit β-globin
   1755..1775    +  protein_bind   attB1: mutant version of attB; core recombination site for the Gateway® BP reaction BP Clonase™
   1851..2036    +  CDS            CEP290 (fragment): CE290_BOVIN - Also known as NPHP6. Experimental evidence at protein level: Swiss-Prot protein existence level 1. Involved in early and late steps in cilia formation. Its association with CCP110 is required for inhibition of primary cilia formation by CCP110. May play a role in early ciliogenesis in the disappearance of centriolar satellites and in the transition of primary ciliar vesicles (PCVs) to capped ciliary vesicles (CCVs). Required for the centrosomal recruitment of RAB8A and for the targeting of centriole satellite proteins to centrosomes such as of PCM1. Required for the correct local
   3392..3538    +  CDS            C9orf85 (fragment): CI085_HUMAN - Experimental evidence at protein level: Swiss-Prot protein existence level 1. From Homo sapiens (Human).
   3546..3677    +  CDS            YP007_HUMAN (fragment): Experimental evidence at transcript level: Swiss-Prot protein existence level 2. From Homo sapiens (Human).
   4632..4868    +  CDS            GVQW1 (fragment): GVQW1_HUMAN - Also known as TIGD1L2. Experimental evidence at transcript level: Swiss-Prot protein existence level 2. From Homo sapiens (Human).
   6483..6507    -  protein_bind   attB2: mutant version of attB; recombination site for the Gateway® BP reaction BP Clonase™
   6536..6657    -  polyA_signal   SV40 poly(A) signal: SV40 polyadenylation signal
   6680..6748    -  CDS            large T antigen (fragment): large T antigen from SV40 (simian virus 40)
   6944..7532    -  rep_origin     ori: high-copy-number ColE1/pMB1/pBR322/pUC origin of replication
   7703..8563    -  CDS            AmpR: β-lactamase; bla; confers resistance to ampicillin, carbenicillin, and related antibiotics
   8564..8668    -  promoter       AmpR promoter: bla
