[The description below was written by a language model from this plasmid's Addgene catalogue record and pLannotate feature annotations shown in this document.]
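Description:
pRP.CEP290 c.2991+1655A>G is a mammalian expression plasmid built on the VectorBuilder pRP backbone that carries a human CEP290 minigene harbouring the deep-intronic c.2991+1655A>G mutation. It is propagated in E. coli through a high-copy ColE1/pUC-type origin and selected with ampicillin via the β-lactamase gene and its own promoter. The annotated table shows no mammalian selection marker or reporter, which fits use by transient transfection.

The minigene is driven by a CAG-type promoter, made up of the CMV immediate-early enhancer, the chicken β-actin promoter and the chimeric β-actin/β-globin intron. This promoter module is flanked by attB4 and attB1 Gateway sites. The insert lies between attB1 and attB2 and is followed by an SV40 polyadenylation signal. The catalogue lists an N-terminal 3xFLAG tag on the insert, although the automated annotation does not mark it.

Only a short stretch near the start of the insert is recognised as CEP290 coding sequence, consistent with a genomic fragment that is mostly intronic. The scattered hits to C9orf85, YP007 and GVQW1 fragments within the insert are probably spurious matches to repetitive intronic sequence rather than intended payload, and the short large T antigen fragment is probably part of the SV40 polyadenylation region.

The record does not say which exons are included. From general knowledge, this mutation is known to cause inclusion of a cryptic exon in CEP290 transcripts and is associated with Leber congenital amaurosis. According to the associated publication, the construct belongs to work on chemical modification patterns for splice-switching oligonucleotides, where such a minigene would presumably report aberrant versus corrected splicing in transfected cells.
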