Addgene plasmid #226556: pRP.CEP290 c.2991+1655A>G
Purpose: Minigene encoding the CEP290 c.2991+1655A>G mutation
Depositing lab: Dave Wee. Publication: Unveiling sequence-agnostic mixed-chemical modification patterns for splice-switching oligonucleotides using the NATURA platform. Tabaglio T, Agarwal T, Cher WY, Ow JR, Chew AK, Sun PYQ, Reddy Gurrampati RS, Lu H, Naidu P, Ng HK, Le Guezennec X, Ng SY, Lakshmanan M, Guccione E, Wee KB. Mol Ther Nucleic Acids. 2025 Jan 7;36(1):102422. doi: 10.1016/j.omtn.2024.102422. eCollection 2025 Mar 11. PubMed 39926316.
Backbone
  Vector backbone: pRP
  Backbone manufacturer: VectorBuilder
  Backbone size w/o insert (bp): 2297
  Total vector size (bp): 8779
  Vector type: Mammalian Expression
Growth in bacteria
  Bacterial resistance: Ampicillin, 100 μg/mL
  Growth temperature: 37°C
  Growth strain: DH5alpha
  Copy number: Unknown
Gene/Insert
  Gene/Insert name: CEP290
  Species: H. sapiens (human)
  Insert size (bp): 6728
  Mutation: c.2991+1655A>G intronic mutation
  Entrez Gene: CEP290 (a.k.a. 3H11Ag, BBS14, CT87, JBTS5, LCA10, MKS4, NPHP6, POC3, SLSN6, rd16)
  Tag / fusion protein: 3xFLAG (N terminal on insert)
Terms and licenses: Academic/Nonprofit Terms; Industry Terms: Not Available to Industry
How to cite: pRP.CEP290 c.2991+1655A>G was a gift from Dave Wee (Addgene plasmid # 226556 ; http://n2t.net/addgene:226556 ; RRID:Addgene_226556)
